>Addgene plasmid #72985 | pBP-TL1 | depositor full sequence | sequence record 141169 | Full sequence
GACACAACATTGAAGATGGAAGCGTTCAACTAGCAGACCATTATCAACAAAATACTCCAATTGGCGATGG
CCCTGTCCTTTTACCAGACAACCATTACCTGTCCACACAATCTGCCCTTTCGAAAGATCCCAACGAAAAG
AGAGATCACATGGTCCTTCTTGAGTTTGTAACAGCTGCTGGGATTACACATGGCATGGATGAACTATACA
AATAATCGACCAGGCATCAAATAAAACGAAAGGCTCAGTCGAAAGACTGGGCCTTTCGTTTTATCTGTTG
TTTGTCGGTGAACGCTCTCTACTAGAGTCACACTGGCTCACCTTCGGGTGGGCCTTTCTGCGTTTATATG
TTTGCCAGAGACGGTACTAGTAGCGGCCGCTGCAGTCCGGCAAAAAAGGGCAAGGTGTCACCACCCTGCC
CTTTTTCTTTAAAACCGAAAAGATTACTTCGCGTTATGCAGGCTTCCTCGCTCACTGACTCGCTGCGCTC
GGTCGTTCGGCTGCGGCGAGCGGTATCAGCTCACTCAAAGGCGGTAATACGGTTATCCACAGAATCAGGG
GATAACGCAGGAAAGAACATGTGAGCAAAAGGCCAGCAAAAGGCCAGGAACCGTAAAAAGGCCGCGTTGC
TGGCGTTTTTCCACAGGCTCCGCCCCCCTGACGAGCATCACAAAAATCGACGCTCAAGTCAGAGGTGGCG
AAACCCGACAGGACTATAAAGATACCAGGCGTTTCCCCCTGGAAGCTCCCTCGTGCGCTCTCCTGTTCCG
ACCCTGCCGCTTACCGGATACCTGTCCGCCTTTCTCCCTTCGGGAAGCGTGGCGCTTTCTCATAGCTCAC
GCTGTAGGTATCTCAGTTCGGTGTAGGTCGTTCGCTCCAAGCTGGGCTGTGTGCACGAACCCCCCGTTCA
GCCCGACCGCTGCGCCTTATCCGGTAACTATCGTCTTGAGTCCAACCCGGTAAGACACGACTTATCGCCA
CTGGCAGCAGCCACTGGTAACAGGATTAGCAGAGCGAGGTATGTAGGCGGTGCTACAGAGTTCTTGAAGT
GGTGGCCTAACTACGGCTACACTAGAAGAACAGTATTTGGTATCTGCGCTCTGCTGAAGCCAGTTACCTT
CGGAAAAAGAGTTGGTAGCTCTTGATCCGGCAAACAAACCACCGCTGGTAGCGGTGGTTTTTTTGTTTGC
AAGCAGCAGATTACGCGCAGAAAAAAAGGATCTCAAGAAGATCCTTTGATCTTTTCTACGGGGTCTGACG
CTCAGTGGAACGAAAACTCACGTTAAGGGATTTTGGTCATGAGATTATCAAAAAGGATCTTCACCTAGAT
CCTTTTAAATTAAAAATGAAGTTTTAAATCAATCTAAAGTATATATGAGTAAACTTGGTCTGACAGCTCG
AGGCTTGGATTCTCACCAATAAAAAACGCCCGGCGGCAACCGAGCGTTCTGAACAAATCCAGATGGAGTT
CTGAGGTCATTACTGGATCTATCAACAGGAGTCCAAGCGAGCTCGATATCAAATTACGCCCCGCCCTGCC
ACTCATCGCAGTACTGTTGTAATTCATTAAGCATTCTGCCGACATGGAAGCCATCACAAACGGCATGATG
AACCTGAATCGCCAGCGGCATCAGCACCTTGTCGCCTTGCGTATAATATTTGCCCATGGTGAAAACGGGG
GCGAAGAAGTTGTCCATATTGGCCACGTTTAAATCAAAACTGGTGAAACTCACCCAGGGATTGGCTGACA
CGAAAAACATATTCTCAATAAACCCTTTAGGGAAATAGGCCAGGTTTTCACCGTAACACGCCACATCTTG
CGAATATATGTGTAGAAACTGCCGGAAATCGTCGTGGTATTCACTCCAGAGCGATGAAAACGTTTCAGTT
TGCTCATGGAAAACGGTGTAACAAGGGTGAACACTATCCCATATCACCAGCTCACCGTCTTTCATTGCCA
TACGAAATTCCGGATGAGCATTCATCAGGCGGGCAAGAATGTGAATAAAGGCCGGATAAAACTTGTGCTT
ATTTTTCTTTACGGTCTTTAAAAAGGCCGTAATATCCAGCTGAACGGTCTGGTTATAGGTACATTGAGCA
ACTGACTGAAATGCCTCAAAATGTTCTTTACGATGCCATTGGGATATATCAACGGTGGTATATCCAGTGA
TTTTTTTCTCCATTTTAGCTTCCTTAGCTCCTGAAAATCTCGATAACTCAAAAAATACGCCCGGTAGTGA
TCTTATTTCATTATGGTGAAAGTTGGAACCTCTTACGTGCCCGATCAACTCGAGTGCCACCTGACGTCTA
AGAAACCATTATTATCATGACATTAACCTATAAAAATAGGCGTATCACGAGGCAGAATTTCAGATAAAAA
AAATCCTTAGCTTTCGCTAAGGATGATTTCTGGAATTCGCGGCCGCTTCTAGAACGTCTCAATCTCTATT
TGACGGCTAGCTCAGTCCTAGGTACAGTGCTAGCGGTCTCAGTACAGATCTAATAATTTTGTTTAACTTT
GGGGGGATACATATGAGACCGCGTAAAGGAGAAGAACTTTTCACTGGAGTTGTCCCAATTCTTGTTGAAT
TAGATGGTGATGTTAATGGGCACAAATTTTCTGTCAGTGGAGAGGGTGAAGGTGATGCAACATACGGAAA
ACTTACCCTTAAATTTATTTGCACTACTGGAAAACTACCTGTTCCATGGCCAACACTTGTCACTACTTTC
GGTTATGGTGTTCAATGCTTTGCGAGATACCCAGATCATATGAAACAGCATGACTTTTTCAAGAGTGCCA
TGCCCGAAGGTTATGTACAGGAAAGAACTATATTTTTCAAAGATGACGGGAACTACAAGACACGTGCTGA
AGTCAAGTTTGAAGGTGATACCCTTGTTAATAGAATCGAGTTAAAAGGTATTGATTTTAAAGAAGATGGA
AACATTCTTGGACACAAATTGGAATACAACTATAACTCACACAATGTATACATCATGGCAGACAAACAAA
AGAATGGAATCAAAGTTAACTTCAAAATTA
Features (pLannotate 1.2.2; 12 found; start..end, strand, type, name):
    228..299     +  terminator     rrnB T1 terminator: transcription terminator T1 from the E. coli rrnB gene
    315..342     +  terminator     T7Te terminator: phage T7 early transcription terminator
    365..385     +  misc_feature   BioBrick suffix: universal suffix for all parts
    386..443     +  terminator     his operon terminator: This putative transcriptin terminator from the E. coli his operon has a 2-bp deletion introduced during synthesis. Its efficiency has not been determined.
    638..1226    -  rep_origin     ori: high-copy-number ColE1/pMB1/pBR322/pUC origin of replication
   1409..1503    -  terminator     lambda t0 terminator: transcription terminator from phage lambda
   1527..2183    -  CDS            cat: CAT_ECOLX - Experimental evidence at protein level: Swiss-Prot protein existence level 1. This enzyme is an effector of chloramphenicol resistance in bacteria. From Escherichia coli. This protein is used as a marker in many commonly used cloning vectors, such as pACYC184.
   2184..2281    -  promoter       cat promoter: promoter of the E. coli cat gene encoding chloramphenicol acetyltransferase
   2367..2410    -  terminator     bacterial terminator: putative bacterial transcription terminator
   2413..2432    +  misc_feature   BioBrick prefix: BioBrick prefix for parts that start with "ATG"
   2450..2474    +  promoter       J23119(SpeI) promoter (fragment): bacterial promoter (Registry of Standard Biological Parts BBa J23119) modified to end with an SpeI site
   2542..212     +  CDS            hfriFP (across the origin): hfriFP is a fluorescent protein published in 2013, derived from Herbaspirillum frisingense.
