[The description below was written by a language model from this plasmid's Addgene catalogue record and pLannotate feature annotations shown in this document.]
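Description:
pBP-TL1 is a part-storage plasmid from the EcoFlex MoClo kit for E. coli synthetic biology, catalogued as carrying a synthetic ribosome binding site designated H1 (purpose "RBS_H1"). It is built on the iGEM pSB1C3 backbone, a high-copy vector replicating from a ColE1/pMB1-type origin and selected with chloramphenicol through a cat gene driven by its native promoter and followed by the lambda t0 terminator. The depositor notes a silent C435G change in the cat coding sequence that removes a BsmBI site. This is a domestication step that keeps the backbone intact when Type IIS enzymes are used for Golden Gate/MoClo assembly.

The generated feature table for the roughly 3 kb full sequence does not annotate the RBS itself, which is not surprising for such a short element. The table does show, between the BioBrick prefix and suffix, a fragment of the constitutive J23119 promoter followed by an open reading frame matched to hfriFP, a fluorescent protein from Herbaspirillum frisingense. The rrnB T1 and T7Te terminators close that unit, and further terminators flank the cloning region to insulate it from backbone transcription. The record does not explain how this promoter–reporter cassette relates to the H1 RBS. It could be a screening or dropout cassette or a context in which the RBS sits, but the record does not settle this, and the cloning sites are listed as unknown. As far as the record supports, the plasmid serves as a source of a standardised translation-initiation part for hierarchical assembly of E. coli expression constructs.
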