Addgene plasmid #72985: pBP-TL1
Purpose: RBS_H1
Depositing lab: Paul Freemont. Depositing organization: Imperial College London. Publication: EcoFlex: A Multifunctional MoClo Kit for E. coli Synthetic Biology. Moore SJ, Lai HE, Kelwick RJ, Chee SM, Bell DJ, Polizzi KM, Freemont PS. ACS Synth Biol. 2016 May 2. 10.1021/acssynbio.6b00031 PubMed 27096716.
Backbone
  Vector backbone: pSB1C3
  Backbone manufacturer: iGEM
  Backbone size w/o insert (bp): 3039
  Vector type: Synthetic Biology
Growth in bacteria
  Bacterial resistance: Chloramphenicol, 25 μg/mL
  Growth temperature: 37°C
  Growth strain: JM109
  Copy number: High Copy
Gene/Insert
  Gene/Insert name: H1 RBS
  Species: Synthetic
  Mutation: CAT gene - C435G (nucleotide) - silent mutagenesis to remove BsmBI site
  Cloning method: Restriction Enzyme; 5′ cloning site Unknown (unknown if destroyed); 3′ cloning site Unknown (unknown if destroyed)
  Sequencing primers: 5′ VF2 (5' tgccacctgacgtctaagaa 3'); 3′ VR (5' attaccgcctttgagtgagc 3')
Terms and licenses: Academic/Nonprofit Terms; Industry Terms: Not Available to Industry
How to cite: pBP-TL1 was a gift from Paul Freemont (Addgene plasmid # 72985 ; http://n2t.net/addgene:72985 ; RRID:Addgene_72985)
