>Addgene plasmid #72985 | pBP-TL1 | depositor partial sequence | sequence record 133836 | Partial sequence between BsaI sites - Backbone pBP-RBS_H1
GGTCTCAGTACAGATCTAATAATTTTGTTTAACTTTGGGGGGATACATATGAGACC
