>Addgene plasmid #72985 | pBP-TL1 | addgene partial sequence | sequence record 140721 | RNAde-BB-1F 5'-tgccacctgacgtctaagaa-3'
ATAGGCGTATCACGAGGCAGAATTTCAGATAAAAAAAATCCTTAGCTTTCGCTAAGGATGATTTCTGGAA
TTCGCGGCCGCTTCTAGAACGTCTCAATCTCTATTTGACGGCTAGCTCAGTCCTAGGTACAGTGCTAGCG
GTCTCAGTACAGATCTAATAATTTTGTTTAACTTTGGGGGGATACATATGAGACCGCGTAAAGGAGAAGA
ACTTTTCACTGGAGTTGTCCCAATTCTTGTTGAATTAGATGGTGATGTTAATGGGCACAAATTTTCTGTC
AGTGGAGAGGGTGAAGGTGATGCAACATACGGAAAACTTACCCTTAAATTTATTTGCACTACTGGAAAAC
TACCTGTTCCATGGCCAACACTTGTCACTACTTTCGGTTATGGTGTTCAATGCTTTGCGAGATACCCAGA
TCATATGAAACAGCATGACTTTTTCAAGAGTGCCATGCCCGAAGGTTATGTACAGGAAAGAACTATATTT
TTCAAAGATGACGGGAACTACAAGACACGTGCTGAAGTCAAGTTTGAAGGTGATACCCTTGTTAATAGAA
TCGAGTTAAAAGGTATTGATTTTAAAGAAGATGGAAACATTCTTGGACACAAATTGGAATACAACTATAA
CTCACACAATGTATACATCATGGCAGACAAACAAAAGAATGGAATCAAAGTTAACTTCAAAATTAGACAC
AACATTGAAGATGGAAGCGTTCAACTAGCAGACCATTATCAACAAAATACTCCAATTGGCGATGGCCCTG
TCCTTTTACCAGACAACCATTACCTGTCCACACAATCTGCCCTTTCGAA
