>Addgene plasmid #72985 | pBP-TL1 | addgene partial sequence | sequence record 141168 | RNAde-BB-2R 5'-attaccgcctttgagtgagc -3'
CGAGCGCAGCGAGTCAGTGAGCGAGGAAGCCTGCATAACGCGAAGTAATCTTTTCGGTTTTAAAGAAAAA
GGGCAGGGTGGTGACACCTTGCCCTTTTTTGCCGGACTGCAGCGTCTCTGGCAAACATATAAACGCAGAA
AGGCCCACCCGAAGGTGAGCCAGTGTGACTCTAGTAGAGAGCGTTCACCGACAAACAACAGATAAAACGA
AAGGCCCAGTCTTTCGACTGAGCCTTTCGTTTTATTTGATGCCTGGTCGATTATTTGTATAGTTCATCCA
TGCCATGTGTAATCCCAGCAGCTGTTACAAACTCAAGAAGGACCATGTGATCTCTCTTTTCGTTGGGATC
TTTCGAAAGGGCAGATTGTGTGGACAGGTAATGGTTGTCTGGTAAAAGGACAGGGCCATCGCCAATTGGA
GTATTTTGTTGATAATGGTCTGCTAGTTGAACGCTTCCATCTTCAATGTTGTGTCTAATTTTGAAGTTAA
CTTTGATTCCATTCTTTTGTTTGTCTGCCATGATGTATACATTGTGTGAGTTATAGTTGTATTCCAATTT
GTGTCCAAGAATGTTTCCATCTTCTTTAAAATCAATACCTTTTAACTCGATTCTATTAACAAGGGTATCA
CCTTCAAACTTGACTTCAGCACGTGTCTTGTAGTTCCCGTCATCTTTGAAAAATATAGTTCTTTCCTGTA
CATAACCTTCGGGCATGGCACTCTTGAAAAAGTCATGCTGTTTCATATGATCTGGGTATCTCGCAAAGCA
TTGAACACCATAACCGAAAGTAGTGACAAGTGTTGGCCATGGAACAGGTAGTTTTCCAGTAGTGCAAATA
AATTT
